Addgene plasmid #199002: pGL0_101 [PnptII]
Purpose: Level 0 part
Depositing lab: Charlie Gilbert & Nili Ostrov & Cultivarium Tools. Depositing organization: Cultivarium, Convergent Research. Publication: A scalable framework for high-throughput identification of functional origins of replication in non-model bacteria. Gilbert C, Brumwell SL, Crits-Christoph A, Kang SC, Martin-Moldes Z, Alsharif W, Esmurria A, Nguyen M-A, Lee HH, Ostrov N. bioRxiv 2023.05.19.541510 10.1101/2023.05.19.541510.
Backbone
  Vector backbone: pGLDV_17
  Vector type: Synthetic Biology
Growth in bacteria
  Bacterial resistance: Chloramphenicol, 25 μg/mL
  Growth temperature: 37°C
  Growth strain: E. coli Zymo 10B
  Copy number: High Copy
Gene/Insert
  Gene/Insert name: PnptII
  Species: Escherichia coli
  Cloning method: Unknown
Resource information
  A portion of this plasmid was derived from a plasmid made by: Daniela Remus (Schlechter et al. 2018 https://doi.org/10.3389/fmicb.2018.03052)
Terms and licenses: Academic/Nonprofit Terms; Industry Terms: Not Available to Industry
How to cite: pGL0_101 [PnptII] was a gift from Charlie Gilbert & Nili Ostrov & Cultivarium Tools (Addgene plasmid # 199002 ; http://n2t.net/addgene:199002 ; RRID:Addgene_199002)
