[The description below was written by a language model from this plasmid's Addgene catalogue record and pLannotate feature annotations shown in this document.]
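Description:
pGL0_101 [PnptII] is a small (about 2.4 kb) synthetic biology part plasmid built on the pGLDV_17 backbone and catalogued simply as a "Level 0 part", meaning it stores a single basic genetic element for use in a hierarchical, modular assembly scheme. The record gives the cloning method as unknown and does not state the assembly standard or the flanking restriction sites. The plasmid is propagated in E. coli at high copy from a ColE1/pMB1/pUC-type origin. Selection is with chloramphenicol, through a cat (chloramphenicol acetyltransferase) gene driven by its native cat promoter and followed by the phage lambda t0 terminator.

The stored part is PnptII, listed with E. coli as the source species. By general knowledge this is the promoter of the neomycin phosphotransferase II (kanamycin resistance) gene of transposon Tn5, widely used as a constitutive bacterial promoter. The automated annotation does not label a promoter at the insert position. It does call a roughly 200 bp fragment matching the Tn5 transposase gene (tnpA), which is consistent with a Tn5-derived sequence, so that fragment most likely marks the PnptII region rather than a functional coding sequence. Short lacZα and lac operator fragments lie on either side of this region. They are probably remnants of a lacZα cloning site in the backbone, although the record does not confirm this.

A portion of the plasmid derives from an earlier plasmid made elsewhere. It was deposited as part of a toolkit for high-throughput identification of functional origins of replication in non-model bacteria, where PnptII would presumably drive expression in assembled constructs.
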