Features (pLannotate 1.2.2; 7 found; start..end, strand, type, name):
    295..389     -  terminator     lambda t0 terminator: transcription terminator from phage lambda
    413..1069    -  CDS            cat: CAT_ECOLX - Experimental evidence at protein level: Swiss-Prot protein existence level 1. This enzyme is an effector of chloramphenicol resistance in bacteria. From Escherichia coli. This protein is used as a marker in many commonly used cloning vectors, such as pACYC184.
   1070..1172    -  promoter       cat promoter: promoter of the E. coli cat gene encoding chloramphenicol acetyltransferase
   1247..1290    -  CDS            lacZα (fragment): LacZα fragment of β-galactosidase; lacZ fragment
   1428..1643    +  CDS            tnpA (fragment): TN5P_ECOLX - Also known as tnp. Experimental evidence at protein level: Swiss-Prot protein existence level 1. Mediates transposition of transposon Tn5 by a 'cut and paste' mechanism. First, the monomeric transposase binds the 19 bp inverted DNA repeats flanking the transposon. Then, dimerization of the DNA- bound transposase creates a synaptic DNA complex. After nicking of the first DNA strand, excision of the transposon proceeds through a series of intermediates. The transposase then mediates the insertion of the transposon at a new site by strand transfer. The activity of the wild- type tran
   1843..1858    -  protein_bind   lac operator (fragment): The lac repressor binds to the lac operator to inhibit transcription in E. coli. This inhibition can be relieved by adding lactose or isopropyl-β-D-thiogalactopyranoside (IPTG). lac repressor encoded by lacI
   2009..162     -  rep_origin     ori (across the origin): high-copy-number ColE1/pMB1/pBR322/pUC origin of replication
>Addgene plasmid #199002 | pGL0_101 [PnptII] | addgene full sequence | sequence record 401241 | Addgene NGS Result
GGCTACACTAGAAGAACAGTATTTGGTATCTGCGCTCTGCTGAAGCCAGTTACCTTCGGAAAAAGAGTTG
GTAGCTCTTGATCCGGCAAACAAACCACCGCTGGTAGCGGTGGTTTTTTTGTTTGCAAGCAGCAGATTAC
GCGCAGAAAAAAAGGATCTCAAGAAGATCCTTTGATCTTTTCTACGGGGTCTGACGCTCTATTCAACAAA
GCCGCCGTCCCGTCAAGTCAGCGTAAATGGGTAGGGGGCTTCAAATCGTCCCCCCATACGATATAAGTTG
TTACTAGTGCTTGGATTCTCACCAATAAAAAACGCCCGGCGGCAACCGAGCGTTCTGAACAAATCCAGAT
GGAGTTCTGAGGTCATTACTGGATCTATCAACAGGAGTCCAAGCGAGCTCGATATCAAATTACGCCCCGC
CCTGCCACTCATCGCAGTACTGTTGTAATTCATTAAGCATTCTGCCGACATGGAAGCCATCACAAACGGC
ATGATGAACCTGAATCGCCAGCGGCATCAGCACCTTGTCGCCTTGCGTATAATATTTGCCCATGGTGAAA
ACGGGGGCGAAGAAGTTGTCCATATTGGCCACGTTTAAATCAAAACTGGTGAAACTCACCCAGGGATTGG
CTGAGACGAAAAACATATTCTCAATAAACCCTTTAGGGAAATAGGCCAGGTTTTCACCGTAACACGCCAC
ATCTTGCGAATATATGTGTAGAAACTGCCGGAAATCGTCGTGGTATTCACTCCAGAGCGATGAAAACGTT
TCAGTTTGCTCATGGAAAACGGTGTAACAAGGGTGAACACTATCCCATATCACCAGCTCACCGTCTTTCA
TTGCCATACGAAATTCCGGATGAGCATTCATCAGGCGGGCAAGAATGTGAATAAAGGCCGGATAAAACTT
GTGCTTATTTTTCTTTACGGTCTTTAAAAAGGCCGTAATATCCAGCTGAACGGTCTGGTTATAGGTACAT
TGAGCAACTGACTGAAATGCCTCAAAATGTTCTTTACGATGCCATTGGGATATATCAACGGTGGTATATC
CAGTGATTTTTTTCTCCATTTTAGCTTCCTTAGCTCCTGAAAATCTCGATAACTCAAAAAATACGCCCGG
TAGTGATCTTATTTCATTATGGTGAAAGTTGGAACCTCTTACGTGCCGATCAACGTCTCATTGATACCTG
AAACAAAACCCATCGTACGGCCAAGGAAGTCTCCAATAACTGTGATCCACCACAAGCGCCAGGGTTTTCC
CAGTCACGACGTTGTAAAACGACGGCCAGTCATGCATAATCCGCACGCATCTGGAATAAGGAAGTGCCAT
TCCGCCTGACCTTAGCGTGCGAACAGCACGCTATTGTTGTATCATTACTCGCATCCATTCTCAGGCTGTC
TCGTCTCGTCTCCGAGGTCTCCGGAGACTGGGCTATCTGGACAAGGGAAAACGCAAGCGCAAAGAGAAAG
CAGGTAGCTTGCAGTGGGCTTACATGGCGATAGCTAGACTGGGCGGTCTTATGGACAGCAAGCGAACCGG
AATTGCCAGCTGGGGCGCCCTCTGGTAAGGTTGGGAAGCCCTGCAAAGTAAACTGGATGGCTTTCTTGCC
GCCAAGGATCTGATGGCGCAGGGGATCAAGATCTGATCAAGAGACAGGATACTAGTGGAGGAAGAAAAAA
TGCGAGACCACCCCAGGATACATAGATTACCACAACTCCGAGCCCTTCCACCTAGCGTGCTAACCACGCA
CGCTATTGTTGTATAGGCTAGGTGGAGGCTCAGTGATGATAAGTCTGCGATGGTGGATGCATGTGTCATG
GTCATAGCTGTTTCCTGTGTGAAATTGTTATCCGCTCAGAGGGCACAATCCTATTCCGCGCTATCCGACA
ATCTCCAAGACATTAGGTGGAGTTCAGTTCGGCGTATGGCATATGTCGCTGGAAAGAACATGTGAGCAAA
AGGCCAGCAAAAGGCCAGGAACCGTAAAAAGGCCGCGTTGCTGGCGTTTTTCCATAGGCTCCGCCCCCCT
GACGAGCATCACAAAAATCGACGCTCAAGTCAGAGGTGGCGAAACCCGACAGGACTATAAAGATACCAGG
CGTTTCCCCCTGGAAGCTCCCTCGTGCGCTCTCCTGTTCCGACCCTGCCGCTTACCGGATACCTGTCCGC
CTTTCTCCCTTCGGGAAGCGTGGCGCTTTCTCATAGCTCACGCTGTAGGTATCTCAGTTCGGTGTAGGTC
GTTCGCTCCAAGCTGGGCTGTGTGCACGAACCCCCCGTTCAGCCCGACCGCTGCGCCTTATCCGGTAACT
ATCGTCTTGAGTCCAACCCGGTAAGACACGACTTATCGCCACTGGCAGCAGCCACTGGTAACAGGATTAG
CAGAGCGAGGTATGTAGGCGGTGCTACAGAGTTCTTGAAGTGGTGGCCTAACTAC
